>Addgene plasmid #64220 | pU6-(BbsI)_CBh-Cas9-T2A-BFP-P2A-Ad4E4orf6 | depositor full sequence | sequence record 107962 | pU6-(BbsI)_CBh-Cas9-T2A-BFP-P2A-Ad4E4orf6 sequence 10258 bps
CCCCACGAGGGCCTATTTCCCATGATTCCTTCATATTTGCATATACGATACAAGGCTGTTAGAGAGATAA
TTGGAATTAATTTGACTGTAAACACAAAGATATTAGTACAAAATACGTGACGTAGAAAGTAATAATTTCT
TGGGTAGTTTGCAGTTTTAAAATTATGTTTTAAAATGGACTATCATATGCTTACCGTAACTTGAAAGTAT
TTCGATTTCTTGGCTTTATATATCTTGTGGAAAGGACGAAACACCGGGTCTTCGAGAAGACCTGTTTTAG
AGCTAGAAATAGCAAGTTAAAATAAGGCTAGTCCGTTATCAACTTGAAAAAGTGGCACCGAGTCGGTGCT
TTTTTGTTTTAGAGCTAGAAATAGCAAGTTAAAATAAGGCTAGTCCGTTTTTAGCGCGTGCGCCAATTCT
GCAGACAAATGGCTCTAGAGGTACCCGTTACATAACTTACGGTAAATGGCCCGCCTGGCTGACCGCCCAA
CGACCCCCGCCCATTGACGTCAATAGTAACGCCAATAGGGACTTTCCATTGACGTCAATGGGTGGAGTAT
TTACGGTAAACTGCCCACTTGGCAGTACATCAAGTGTATCATATGCCAAGTACGCCCCCTATTGACGTCA
ATGACGGTAAATGGCCCGCCTGGCATTGTGCCCAGTACATGACCTTATGGGACTTTCCTACTTGGCAGTA
CATCTACGTATTAGTCATCGCTATTACCATGGTCGAGGTGAGCCCCACGTTCTGCTTCACTCTCCCCATC
TCCCCCCCCTCCCCACCCCCAATTTTGTATTTATTTATTTTTTAATTATTTTGTGCAGCGATGGGGGCGG
GGGGGGGGGGGGGGCGCGCGCCAGGCGGGGCGGGGCGGGGCGAGGGGCGGGGCGGGGCGAGGCGGAGAGG
TGCGGCGGCAGCCAATCAGAGCGGCGCGCTCCGAAAGTTTCCTTTTATGGCGAGGCGGCGGCGGCGGCGG
CCCTATAAAAAGCGAAGCGCGCGGCGGGCGGGAGTCGCTGCGACGCTGCCTTCGCCCCGTGCCCCGCTCC
GCCGCCGCCTCGCGCCGCCCGCCCCGGCTCTGACTGACCGCGTTACTCCCACAGGTGAGCGGGCGGGACG
GCCCTTCTCCTCCGGGCTGTAATTAGCTGAGCAAGAGGTAAGGGTTTAAGGGATGGTTGGTTGGTGGGGT
ATTAATGTTTAATTACCTGGAGCACCTGCCTGAAATCACTTTTTTTCAGGTTGGACCGGTGCCACCATGG
ACTATAAGGACCACGACGGAGACTACAAGGATCATGATATTGATTACAAAGACGATGACGATAAGATGGC
CCCAAAGAAGAAGCGGAAGGTCGGTATCCACGGAGTCCCAGCAGCCGACAAGAAGTACAGCATCGGCCTG
GACATCGGCACCAACTCTGTGGGCTGGGCCGTGATCACCGACGAGTACAAGGTGCCCAGCAAGAAATTCA
AGGTGCTGGGCAACACCGACCGGCACAGCATCAAGAAGAACCTGATCGGAGCCCTGCTGTTCGACAGCGG
CGAAACAGCCGAGGCCACCCGGCTGAAGAGAACCGCCAGAAGAAGATACACCAGACGGAAGAACCGGATC
TGCTATCTGCAAGAGATCTTCAGCAACGAGATGGCCAAGGTGGACGACAGCTTCTTCCACAGACTGGAAG
AGTCCTTCCTGGTGGAAGAGGATAAGAAGCACGAGCGGCACCCCATCTTCGGCAACATCGTGGACGAGGT
GGCCTACCACGAGAAGTACCCCACCATCTACCACCTGAGAAAGAAACTGGTGGACAGCACCGACAAGGCC
GACCTGCGGCTGATCTATCTGGCCCTGGCCCACATGATCAAGTTCCGGGGCCACTTCCTGATCGAGGGCG
ACCTGAACCCCGACAACAGCGACGTGGACAAGCTGTTCATCCAGCTGGTGCAGACCTACAACCAGCTGTT
CGAGGAAAACCCCATCAACGCCAGCGGCGTGGACGCCAAGGCCATCCTGTCTGCCAGACTGAGCAAGAGC
AGACGGCTGGAAAATCTGATCGCCCAGCTGCCCGGCGAGAAGAAGAATGGCCTGTTCGGAAACCTGATTG
CCCTGAGCCTGGGCCTGACCCCCAACTTCAAGAGCAACTTCGACCTGGCCGAGGATGCCAAACTGCAGCT
GAGCAAGGACACCTACGACGACGACCTGGACAACCTGCTGGCCCAGATCGGCGACCAGTACGCCGACCTG
TTTCTGGCCGCCAAGAACCTGTCCGACGCCATCCTGCTGAGCGACATCCTGAGAGTGAACACCGAGATCA
CCAAGGCCCCCCTGAGCGCCTCTATGATCAAGAGATACGACGAGCACCACCAGGACCTGACCCTGCTGAA
AGCTCTCGTGCGGCAGCAGCTGCCTGAGAAGTACAAAGAGATTTTCTTCGACCAGAGCAAGAACGGCTAC
GCCGGCTACATTGACGGCGGAGCCAGCCAGGAAGAGTTCTACAAGTTCATCAAGCCCATCCTGGAAAAGA
TGGACGGCACCGAGGAACTGCTCGTGAAGCTGAACAGAGAGGACCTGCTGCGGAAGCAGCGGACCTTCGA
CAACGGCAGCATCCCCCACCAGATCCACCTGGGAGAGCTGCACGCCATTCTGCGGCGGCAGGAAGATTTT
TACCCATTCCTGAAGGACAACCGGGAAAAGATCGAGAAGATCCTGACCTTCCGCATCCCCTACTACGTGG
GCCCTCTGGCCAGGGGAAACAGCAGATTCGCCTGGATGACCAGAAAGAGCGAGGAAACCATCACCCCCTG
GAACTTCGAGGAAGTGGTGGACAAGGGCGCTTCCGCCCAGAGCTTCATCGAGCGGATGACCAACTTCGAT
AAGAACCTGCCCAACGAGAAGGTGCTGCCCAAGCACAGCCTGCTGTACGAGTACTTCACCGTGTATAACG
AGCTGACCAAAGTGAAATACGTGACCGAGGGAATGAGAAAGCCCGCCTTCCTGAGCGGCGAGCAGAAAAA
GGCCATCGTGGACCTGCTGTTCAAGACCAACCGGAAAGTGACCGTGAAGCAGCTGAAAGAGGACTACTTC
AAGAAAATCGAGTGCTTCGACTCCGTGGAAATCTCCGGCGTGGAAGATCGGTTCAACGCCTCCCTGGGCA
CATACCACGATCTGCTGAAAATTATCAAGGACAAGGACTTCCTGGACAATGAGGAAAACGAGGACATTCT
GGAAGATATCGTGCTGACCCTGACACTGTTTGAGGACAGAGAGATGATCGAGGAACGGCTGAAAACCTAT
GCCCACCTGTTCGACGACAAAGTGATGAAGCAGCTGAAGCGGCGGAGATACACCGGCTGGGGCAGGCTGA
GCCGGAAGCTGATCAACGGCATCCGGGACAAGCAGTCCGGCAAGACAATCCTGGATTTCCTGAAGTCCGA
CGGCTTCGCCAACAGAAACTTCATGCAGCTGATCCACGACGACAGCCTGACCTTTAAAGAGGACATCCAG
AAAGCCCAGGTGTCCGGCCAGGGCGATAGCCTGCACGAGCACATTGCCAATCTGGCCGGCAGCCCCGCCA
TTAAGAAGGGCATCCTGCAGACAGTGAAGGTGGTGGACGAGCTCGTGAAAGTGATGGGCCGGCACAAGCC
CGAGAACATCGTGATCGAAATGGCCAGAGAGAACCAGACCACCCAGAAGGGACAGAAGAACAGCCGCGAG
AGAATGAAGCGGATCGAAGAGGGCATCAAAGAGCTGGGCAGCCAGATCCTGAAAGAACACCCCGTGGAAA
ACACCCAGCTGCAGAACGAGAAGCTGTACCTGTACTACCTGCAGAATGGGCGGGATATGTACGTGGACCA
GGAACTGGACATCAACCGGCTGTCCGACTACGATGTGGACCATATCGTGCCTCAGAGCTTTCTGAAGGAC
GACTCCATCGACAACAAGGTGCTGACCAGAAGCGACAAGAACCGGGGCAAGAGCGACAACGTGCCCTCCG
AAGAGGTCGTGAAGAAGATGAAGAACTACTGGCGGCAGCTGCTGAACGCCAAGCTGATTACCCAGAGAAA
GTTCGACAATCTGACCAAGGCCGAGAGAGGCGGCCTGAGCGAACTGGATAAGGCCGGCTTCATCAAGAGA
CAGCTGGTGGAAACCCGGCAGATCACAAAGCACGTGGCACAGATCCTGGACTCCCGGATGAACACTAAGT
ACGACGAGAATGACAAGCTGATCCGGGAAGTGAAAGTGATCACCCTGAAGTCCAAGCTGGTGTCCGATTT
CCGGAAGGATTTCCAGTTTTACAAAGTGCGCGAGATCAACAACTACCACCACGCCCACGACGCCTACCTG
AACGCCGTCGTGGGAACCGCCCTGATCAAAAAGTACCCTAAGCTGGAAAGCGAGTTCGTGTACGGCGACT
ACAAGGTGTACGACGTGCGGAAGATGATCGCCAAGAGCGAGCAGGAAATCGGCAAGGCTACCGCCAAGTA
CTTCTTCTACAGCAACATCATGAACTTTTTCAAGACCGAGATTACCCTGGCCAACGGCGAGATCCGGAAG
CGGCCTCTGATCGAGACAAACGGCGAAACCGGGGAGATCGTGTGGGATAAGGGCCGGGATTTTGCCACCG
TGCGGAAAGTGCTGAGCATGCCCCAAGTGAATATCGTGAAAAAGACCGAGGTGCAGACAGGCGGCTTCAG
CAAAGAGTCTATCCTGCCCAAGAGGAACAGCGATAAGCTGATCGCCAGAAAGAAGGACTGGGACCCTAAG
AAGTACGGCGGCTTCGACAGCCCCACCGTGGCCTATTCTGTGCTGGTGGTGGCCAAAGTGGAAAAGGGCA
AGTCCAAGAAACTGAAGAGTGTGAAAGAGCTGCTGGGGATCACCATCATGGAAAGAAGCAGCTTCGAGAA
GAATCCCATCGACTTTCTGGAAGCCAAGGGCTACAAAGAAGTGAAAAAGGACCTGATCATCAAGCTGCCT
AAGTACTCCCTGTTCGAGCTGGAAAACGGCCGGAAGAGAATGCTGGCCTCTGCCGGCGAACTGCAGAAGG
GAAACGAACTGGCCCTGCCCTCCAAATATGTGAACTTCCTGTACCTGGCCAGCCACTATGAGAAGCTGAA
GGGCTCCCCCGAGGATAATGAGCAGAAACAGCTGTTTGTGGAACAGCACAAGCACTACCTGGACGAGATC
ATCGAGCAGATCAGCGAGTTCTCCAAGAGAGTGATCCTGGCCGACGCTAATCTGGACAAAGTGCTGTCCG
CCTACAACAAGCACCGGGATAAGCCCATCAGAGAGCAGGCCGAGAATATCATCCACCTGTTTACCCTGAC
CAATCTGGGAGCCCCTGCCGCCTTCAAGTACTTTGACACCACCATCGACCGGAAGAGGTACACCAGCACC
AAAGAGGTGCTGGACGCCACCCTGATCCACCAGAGCATCACCGGCCTGTACGAGACACGGATCGACCTGT
CTCAGCTGGGAGGCGACAAAAGGCCGGCGGCCACGAAAAAGGCCGGCCAGGCAAAAAAGAAAAAGCTTGA
GGGCAGAGGAAGTCTGCTAACATGCGGTGACGTGGAGGAGAATCCCGGCCCTGCTAGCATGGTGAGCAAG
GGCGAGGAGCTGTTCACCGGGGTGGTGCCCATCCTGGTCGAGCTGGACGGCGACGTAAACGGCCACAAGT
TCAGCGTGAGGGGCGAGGGCGAGGGCGATGCCACCAACGGCAAGCTGACCCTGAAGTTCATCTGCACCAC
CGGCAAGCTGCCCGTGCCCTGGCCCACCCTCGTGACCACCCTGAGCCACGGCGTGCAGTGCTTCGCCCGC
TACCCCGACCACATGAAGCAGCACGACTTCTTCAAGTCCGCCATGCCCGAAGGCTACGTCCAGGAGCGCA
CCATCTTCTTCAAGGACGACGGCACCTACAAGACCCGCGCCGAGGTGAAGTTCGAGGGCGACACCCTGGT
GAACCGCATCGAGCTGAAGGGCGTCGACTTCAAGGAGGACGGCAACATCCTGGGGCACAAGCTGGAGTAC
AACTTCAACAGCCACAACATCTATATCATGGCCGTCAAGCAGAAGAACGGCATCAAGGTGAACTTCAAGA
TCCGCCACAACGTGGAGGACGGCAGCGTGCAGCTCGCCGACCACTACCAGCAGAACACCCCCATCGGCGA
CGGCCCCGTGCTGCTGCCCGACAGCCACTACCTGAGCACCCAGTCCGTGCTGAGCAAAGACCCCAACGAG
AAGCGCGATCACATGGTCCTGCTGGAGTTCCGCACCGCCGCCGGGATCACTCTCGGCATGGACGAGCTGT
ACAAGCTCGAGGCAACAAACTTCTCACTACTCAAACAAGCAGGTGACGTGGAGGAGAATCCCGGGCCTCT
TAAGATGTCAGGAAATAGTAGCATCATGACTCGCTCACGCACAAGACTGGCACTGTCAAGGCACCACCCA
TATCAGCCCCCCGCAACTCTGCCTAGATGCGAGGAAACAGAGTCTCGGGCTAGTCTGGTGGAAGACCACC
CTGTCCTGCCAGACTGCGATACTCTGAGTATGCATAACGTGAGCTCCGTCCGCGGACTGCCCTGTTCAGC
AGGGTTCACTGTGCTGCAGGAGTTTCCCGTGCCTTGGGACATGGTCCTGACCCCTGAGGAACTGAGGGTG
CTGAAGACATGCATGTCTGTCTGTCTGTGCTGTGCCAACATTGATCTGTTCTCTAGTCAGCTGATCCACG
GAAGAGAGAGGTGGGTCATCCACTGCCATTGTCAGAATCCCGGGAGTCTGAGATGCATGGCCGGCGGAAC
AGTGCTGGCTATCTGGTTCAGGAGAATCATTCAGGGCTGTATGTTTAACCAGCGAGTGATGTGGTACAGG
GAGGTGGTCAATCTGCATATGCCAAAAGAAATCATGTATATGGGCAGCGTGTTCTGGCGCGGACGACACC
TGATCTACATTCGGATCTGGTATGACGGGCATGTGGGCTCCATTGTCCCCCAGATGTCCTTTGGGTGGTC
TACTCTGAATTACGGCCTGCTGAACAATCTGGTGGTCCTGTGCTGTACCTATTGTTCAGATCTGAGCGAG
ATTAGGATCAGATGCTGTGCACGACGAACCCGAAGGCTGATGCTGCGAGCAATTGGCATCATGAGACGGG
AGAGCCTGGACCCAGATCCCCTGTCAAGCTCCCTGACAGAACGCCGAAGGCAGCGGCTGCTGCGCGGACT
GATGAGGCATAACAGGCCAATCCCCTTCGCAGACTACGACTCCCATCGGTCCTACTCCCGCTAGGAATTC
CTAGAGCTCGCTGATCAGCCTCGACTGTGCCTTCTAGTTGCCAGCCATCTGTTGTTTGCCCCTCCCCCGT
GCCTTCCTTGACCCTGGAAGGTGCCACTCCCACTGTCCTTTCCTAATAAAATGAGGAAATTGCATCGCAT
TGTCTGAGTAGGTGTCATTCTATTCTGGGGGGTGGGGTGGGGCAGGACAGCAAGGGGGAGGATTGGGAAG
AGAATAGCAGGCATGCTGGGGAGCGGCCGCAGGAACCCCTAGTGATGGAGTTGGCCACTCCCTCTCTGCG
CGCTCGCTCGCTCACTGAGGCCGGGCGACCAAAGGTCGCCCGACGCCCGGGCTTTGCCCGGGCGGCCTCA
GTGAGCGAGCGAGCGCGCAGCTGCCTGCAGGGGCGCCTGATGCGGTATTTTCTCCTTACGCATCTGTGCG
GTATTTCACACCGCATA
[142 nt withheld, positions 7718-7859]
C
[141 nt withheld, positions 7861-8001]
CCTTTGACGTTGGAGTCCACGTTCTTT
[37 nt withheld, positions 8029-8065]
ACCCTATCTCGGGCTATTCTTTTGATTTATAAGGGATTTTGCCGATTTCGGCCTATTGGTTAAAAAATGA
GCTGATTTAACAAAAATTTAACGCGAATTTTAACAAAATATTAACGTTTACAATTTTATGGTGCACTCTC
AGTACAATCTGCTCTGATGCCGCATAGTTAAGCCAGCCCCGACACCCGCCAACACCCGCTGACGCGCCCT
GACGGGCTTGTCTGCTCCCGGCATCCGCTTACAGACAAGCTGTGACCGTCTCCGGGAGCTGCATGTGTCA
GAGGTTTTCACCGTCATCACCGAAACGCGCGAGACGAAAGGGCCTCGTGATACGCCTATTTTTATAGGTT
AATGTCATGATAATAATGGTTTCTTAGACGTCAGGTGGCACTTTTCGGGGAAATGTGCGCGGAACCCCTA
TTTGTTTATTTTTCTAAATACATTCAAATATGTATCCGCTCATGAGACAATAACCCTGATAAATGCTTCA
ATAATATTGAAAAAGGAAGAGTATGAGTATTCAACATTTCCGTGTCGCCCTTATTCCCTTTTTTGCGGCA
TTTTGCCTTCCTGTTTTTGCTCACCCAGAAACGCTGGTGAAAGTAAAAGATGCTGAAGATCAGTTGGGTG
CACGAGTGGGTTACATCGAACTGGATCTCAACAGCGGTAAGATCCTTGAGAGTTTTCGCCCCGAAGAACG
TTTTCCAATGATGAGCACTTTTAAAGTTCTGCTATGTGGCGCGGTATTATCCCGTATTGACGCCGGGCAA
GAGCAACTCGGTCGCCGCATACACTATTCTCAGAATGACTTGGTTGAGTACTCACCAGTCACAGAAAAGC
ATCTTACGGATGGCATGACAGTAAGAGAATTATGCAGTGCTGCCATAACCATGAGTGATAACACTGCGGC
CAACTTACTTCTGACAACGATCGGAGGACCGAAGGAGCTAACCGCTTTTTTGCACAACATGGGGGATCAT
GTAACTCGCCTTGATCGTTGGGAACCGGAGCTGAATGAAGCCATACCAAACGACGAGCGTGACACCACGA
TGCCTGTAGCAATGGCAACAACGTTGCGCAAACTATTAACTGGCGAACTACTTACTCTAGCTTCCCGGCA
ACAATTAATAGACTGGATGGAGGCGGATAAAGTTGCAGGACCACTTCTGCGCTCGGCCCTTCCGGCTGGC
TGGTTTATTGCTGATAAATCTGGAGCCGGTGAGCGTGGAAGCCGCGGTATCATTGCAGCACTGGGGCCAG
ATGGTAAGCCCTCCCGTATCGTAGTTATCTACACGACGGGGAGTCAGGCAACTATGGATGAACGAAATAG
ACAGATCGCTGAGATAGGTGCCTCACTGATTAAGCATTGGTAACTGTCAGACCAAGTTTACTCATATATA
CTTTAGATTGATTTAAAACTTCATTTTTAATTTAAAAGGATCTAGGTGAAGATCCTTTTTGATAATCTCA
TGACCAAAATCCCTTAACGTGAGTTTTCGTTCCACTGAGCGTCAGACCCCGTAGAAAAGATCAAAGGATC
TTCTTGAGATCCTTTTTTTCTGCGCGTAATCTGCTGCTTGCAAACAAAAAAACCACCGCTACCAGCGGTG
GTTTGTTTGCCGGATCAAGAGCTACCAACTCTTTTTCCGAAGGTAACTGGCTTCAGCAGAGCGCAGATAC
CAAATACTGTCCTTCTAGTGTAGCCGTAGTTAGGCCACCACTTCAAGAACTCTGTAGCACCGCCTACATA
CCTCGCTCTGCTAATCCTGTTACCAGTGGCTGCTGCCAGTGGCGATAAGTCGTGTCTTACCGGGTTGGAC
TCAAGACGATAGTTACCGGATAAGGCGCAGCGGTCGGGCTGAACGGGGGGTTCGTGCACACAGCCCAGCT
TGGAGCGAACGACCTACACCGAACTGAGATACCTACAGCGTGAGCTATGAGAAAGCGCCACGCTTCCCGA
AGGGAGAAAGGCGGACAGGTATCCGGTAAGCGGCAGGGTCGGAACAGGAGAGCGCACGAGGGAGCTTCCA
GGGGGAAACGCCTGGTATCTTTATAGTCCTGTCGGGTTTCGCCACCTCTGACTTGAGCGTCGATTTTTGT
GATGCTCGTCAGGGGGGCGGAGCCTATGGAAAAACGCCAGCAACGCGGCCTTTTTACGGTTCCTGGCCTT
TTGCTGGCCTTTTGCTCACATGT
Features (pLannotate 1.2.2; 20 found; start..end, strand, type, name):
      7..247     +  promoter       U6 promoter: RNA polymerase III promoter for human U6 snRNA
    274..349     +  misc_RNA       gRNA scaffold: guide RNA scaffold for the Streptococcus pyogenes CRISPR/Cas9 system
    356..399     +  misc_RNA       gRNA scaffold (fragment): guide RNA scaffold for the Streptococcus pyogenes CRISPR/Cas9 system
    446..731     +  enhancer       CMV enhancer: human cytomegalovirus immediate early enhancer; contains an 18-bp deletion relative to the standard CMV enhancer
    733..1010    +  promoter       chicken β-actin promoter: No description available
   1011..1239    +  intron         hybrid intron: hybrid between chicken β-actin (CBA) and minute virus of mice (MMV) introns (Gray et al., 2011)
   1377..2978    +  CDS            Cas9(N): N-terminal portion of Streptococcus pyogenes Cas9 (Zetsche et al., 2015)
   2979..5477    +  CDS            Cas9(C): C-terminal portion of Streptococcus pyogenes Cas9 (Zetsche et al., 2015)
   5478..5525    +  CDS            nucleoplasmin NLS: bipartite nuclear localization signal from nucleoplasmin
   5589..6305    +  CDS            EBFP2: EBFP2 is a basic (constitutively fluorescent) blue fluorescent protein published in 2007, derived from Aequorea victoria. It is reported to be a rapidly-maturing monomer with moderate acid sensitivity.
   6396..7253    +  CDS            E434_ADE02: Experimental evidence at protein level: Swiss-Prot protein existence level 1. Plays a major role to prevent cellular inhibition of viral genome replication by nuclear bodies. Assembles an SCF-like E3 ubiquitin ligase complex based on the cellular proteins ELOB, ELOC, CUL5 and RBX1, in cooperation with viral E1B-55K. This viral RING-type ligase ubiquitinates cellular substrates prior to proteasomal degradation: p53/TP53, LIG4, MRE11-RAD50-NBS1 (MRN) complex, ITGA3, DAXX and BLM. From Human adenovirus C serotype 2 (HAdV-2) (Human adenovirus 2).
   7305..7416    +  polyA_signal   bGH poly(A) signal: bovine growth hormone polyadenylation signal
   7521..7661    +  repeat_region  AAV2 ITR: inverted terminal repeat of adeno-associated virus serotype 2 inverted
   7666..7717    -  misc_feature   bom (fragment): basis of mobility region from pBR322
   7736..8116    +  rep_origin     M13 ori (sequence partly withheld): M13 bacteriophage origin of replication; arrow indicates direction of (+) strand synthesis
   8192..8241    -  misc_feature   bom (fragment): basis of mobility region from pBR322
   8343..8378    -  CDS            rop (fragment): Rop protein, which maintains plasmids at low copy number; rop
   8473..8577    +  promoter       AmpR promoter: bla
   8578..9438    +  CDS            AmpR: β-lactamase; bla; confers resistance to ampicillin, carbenicillin, and related antibiotics
   9609..10197   +  rep_origin     ori: high-copy-number ColE1/pMB1/pBR322/pUC origin of replication
