[The description below was written by a language model from this plasmid's Addgene catalogue record and pLannotate feature annotations shown in this document.]
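Description:
pU6-(BbsI)_CBh-Cas9-T2A-BFP-P2A-Ad4E4orf6 is a 10.3 kb all-in-one mammalian CRISPR/Cas9 expression plasmid from the pX330 lineage, built on the pU6-(BbsI)_CBh-Cas9-T2A-BFP backbone. It is propagated in E. coli as a high-copy plasmid through a ColE1/pUC-type origin with ampicillin selection (AmpR). The annotation also shows an M13/f1-type phage origin and a single AAV2 ITR downstream of the expression cassette, which appears to be a backbone remnant. No mammalian selection marker is annotated, so transfected cells are identified by fluorescence instead.

Two expression units are present. A human U6 Pol III promoter drives an S. pyogenes guide RNA scaffold. The CBh promoter (CMV enhancer, chicken β-actin promoter and hybrid intron) drives a single open reading frame terminated by a bGH polyadenylation signal. That frame encodes 3xFLAG-NLS-Cas9-NLS, followed by T2A, a blue fluorescent protein (annotated as EBFP2), P2A, and a mammalian codon-optimized adenovirus serotype 4 E4orf6. The 2A peptides cause the three proteins to be produced separately from one transcript, so BFP fluorescence marks cells that also express Cas9 and E4orf6. The annotation tool matched the E4orf6 region to its adenovirus 2 homologue, which together with E1B-55K forms a ubiquitin ligase that targets substrates including DNA ligase IV for degradation. In line with the associated publication, the plasmid is intended to raise the efficiency of homology-directed repair during Cas9-mediated precise editing in mammalian cells.

Because the Ad4 coding sequence contains BbsI sites, guide oligonucleotides cannot be cloned directly into the BbsI sites after U6. Instead, a precloned U6-sgRNA cassette must be transferred as a PvuI–XbaI fragment from a related pX330-derived plasmid.
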