Addgene plasmid #64220: pU6-(BbsI)_CBh-Cas9-T2A-BFP-P2A-Ad4E4orf6
Purpose: Expression vector for sgRNA and Cas9 linked via T2A to BFP linked to the Ad4 E4orf6 gene via P2A
Depositing lab: Ralf Kuehn. Depositing organization: Max-Delbrueck-Centrum fuer Molekulare Medizin (MDC). Publication: Increasing the efficiency of homology-directed repair for CRISPR-Cas9-induced precise gene editing in mammalian cells. Chu VT, Weber T, Wefers B, Wurst W, Sander S, Rajewsky K, Kuhn R. Nat Biotechnol. 2015 Mar 24. doi: 10.1038/nbt.3198. PubMed 25803306.
Backbone
  Vector backbone: pU6-(BbsI)_CBh-Cas9-T2A-BFP
  Backbone manufacturer: Kuhn lab (Addgene plasmid # 64323)
  Modifications to backbone: Mammalian codon–optimized sequence encoding the adenoviral serotype 4 E4orf6 protein and BFP was cloned into the NheI & EcoRI sites of the CRISPR/Cas9-T2A-BFP plasmid by Gibson assembly.
  Vector type: Mammalian Expression, CRISPR
Growth in bacteria
  Bacterial resistance: Ampicillin, 100 μg/mL
  Growth temperature: 37°C
  Growth strain: DH5alpha
  Copy number: High Copy
Gene/Insert 1
  Gene/Insert name: Cas9 (alt name: 3xFLAG-NLS-Cas9-NLS-T2A-BFP-P2A-E4orf6)
  Species: Streptococcus pyogenes
  GenBank ID: NC_002737.1
  Promoter: CBh
  Tag / fusion protein: 3xFLAG (N terminal on insert); NLS (N terminal on insert); NLS (C terminal on insert); T2A-BFP-P2A-E4orf6
  Cloning method: Unknown
  Sequencing primers: 5′ pCBhPro-F (5'-agggatggttggttggtggg-3') for Cas9
Gene/Insert 2
  Gene/Insert name: sgRNA cassette
  Promoter: U6
  Cloning method: Restriction Enzyme; 5′ cloning site see comments and supplemental documents (unknown if destroyed); 3′ cloning site see comments and supplemental documents (unknown if destroyed)
  Sequencing primers: 5′ hU6-F (5'-GAGGGCCTATTTCCCATGATT-3')
Terms and licenses: Academic/Nonprofit Terms; Industry Terms: Not Available to Industry
Depositor comments: Please note that due to the presence of BbsI sites in the Ad4 coding regions it is NOT possible to directly clone new sgRNA sequences into the BbsI sites downstream of the U6 promoter. Therefore, precloned U6-sgRNA cassettes, isolated as 1.7 kb PvuI-XbaI fragments from pU6-(BbsI)_CBh-Cas9-T2A-BFP (plasmid# 64323) or pU6-(BbsI)_CBh-Cas9-T2A-mCherry (plasmid# 64324) of this deposit, or any other plasmid derived from pX330 (plasmid# 42230), must be ligated into the PvuI-XbaI digested backbone of this Ad4 containing plasmid.
How to cite: pU6-(BbsI)_CBh-Cas9-T2A-BFP-P2A-Ad4E4orf6 was a gift from Ralf Kuehn (Addgene plasmid # 64220 ; http://n2t.net/addgene:64220 ; RRID:Addgene_64220)
