>Addgene plasmid #64220 | pU6-(BbsI)_CBh-Cas9-T2A-BFP-P2A-Ad4E4orf6 | addgene partial sequence | sequence record 127285 | BGH-rev 5'-TAGAAGGCACAGTCGAGG-3'
GCGCAGCAGCCGCTGCCTTCGGCGTTCTGTCAGGGAGCTTGACAGGGGATCTGGGTCCAGGCTCTCCCGT
CTCATGATGCCAATTGCTCGCAGCATCAGCCTTCGGGTTCGTCGTGCACAGCATCTGATCCTAATCTCGC
TCAGATCTGAACAATAGGTACAGCACAGGACCACCAGATTGTTCAGCAGGCCGTAATTCAGAGTAGACCA
CCCAAAGGACATCTGGGGGACAATGGAGCCCACATGCCCGTCATACCAGATCCGAATGTA
