>Addgene plasmid #64220 | pU6-(BbsI)_CBh-Cas9-T2A-BFP-P2A-Ad4E4orf6 | addgene partial sequence | sequence record 130148 | EGFP-N 5'-CGTCGCCGTCCAGCTCGACCAG-3'
CTCACCATGCTAGCAGGGCCGGGATTCTCCTCCACGTCACCGCATGTTAGCAGACTTCCTCTGCCCTCAA
GCTTTTTCTTTTTTGCCTGGCCGGCCTTTTTCGTGGCCGCCGGCCTTTTGTCGCCTCCCAGCTGAGACAG
GTCGATCCGTGTCTCGTACAGGCCGGTGATGCTCTGGTGGATCAGGGTGGCGTCCAGCACCTCTTTGGTG
CTGGTGTACCTCTTCCGGTCGATGGTGGTGTCAAAGTACTTGAAGGCGGCAGGGGCTCCCAGATTGGTCA
GGGTAAACAGGTGGATGATATTCTCGGCCTGCTCTCTGATGGGCTTATCCCGGTGCTTGTTGTAGGCGGA
CAGCACTTTGTCCAGATTAGCGTCGGCCAGGATCACTCTCTTGGAGAACTCGCTGATCTGCTCGATGATC
TCGTCCAGGTAGTGCTTGTGCTGTTCCACAAACAGCTGTTTCTGCTCATTATCCTCGGGGGAGCCCTTCA
GCTTCTCATAGTGGCTGGCCAGGTACAGGAAGTTCACATATTTGGAGGGCAGGGCCAGTTCGTTTCCCTT
CTGCAGTTCGCCGGCAGAGGCCAGCATTCTCTTCCGGCCGTTTTCCAGCTCGAACAGGGAGTACTTAGGC
AGCTTGATGATCAGGTCCTTTTTCACTTCTTTGTAGCCCTTGGCTTCCAGAAAGTCGATGGGATTCTTCT
CGAAGCTGCTTCTTTCCATGATGGTGATCCCCAGCAGCTCTTTCACACTCTTCAGTTTCTTGGACTTGCC
CTTTTCCACTTTGGCCACCACCAGCACAGAATAGGCCACG
