>Addgene plasmid #64220 | pU6-(BbsI)_CBh-Cas9-T2A-BFP-P2A-Ad4E4orf6 | addgene partial sequence | sequence record 130200 | hU6-F 5'-GAGGGCCTATTTCCCATGATT-3'
TTAGAGAGATAATTGGAATTAATTTGACTGTAAACACAAAGATATTAGTACAAAATACGTGACGTAGAAA
GTAATAATTTCTTGGGTAGTTTGCAGTTTTAAAATTATGTTTTAAAATGGACTATCATATGCTTACCGTA
ACTTGAAAGTATTTCGATTTCTTGGCTTTATATATCTTGTGGAAAGGACGAAACACCGGGTCTTCGAGAA
GACCTGTTTTAGAGCTAGAAATAGCAAGTTAAAATAAGGCTAGTCCGTTATCAACTTGAAAAAGTGGCAC
CGAGTCGGTGCTTTTTTGTTTTAGAGCTAGAAATAGCAAGTTAAAATAAGGCTAGTCCGTTTTTAGCGCG
TGCGCCAATTCTGCAGACAAATGGCTCTAGAGGTACCCGTTACATAACTTACGGTAAATGGCCCGCCTGG
CTGACCGCCCAACGACCCCCGCCCATTGACGTCAATAGTAACGCCAATAGGGACTTTCCATTGACGTCAA
TGGGTGGAGTATTTACGGTAAACTGCCCACTTGGCAGTACATCAAGTGTATCATATGCCAAGTACGCCCC
CTATTGACGTCAATGACGGTAAATGGCCCGCCTGGCATTGTGCCCAGTACATGACCTTATGGGACTTTCC
TACTTGGCAGTACATCTACGTATTAGTCATCGCTATTACCATGGTCGAGGTGAGCCCCACGTTCTGCTTC
ACTCTCCCCATCTCCCCCCCCTCCCCACCCCCAATTTTGTATTTATTTATTTTT
